Addgene plasmid #81778: pDONR223_RASA1_WT
Purpose: Gateway Donor vector containing RASA1 , part of the Target Accelerator Plasmid Collection.
Depositing lab: Jesse Boehm & William Hahn & David Root. Depositing organization: Broad Institute. Publication: Systematic Functional Interrogation of Rare Cancer Variants Identifies Oncogenic Alleles. Kim E, Ilic N, Shrestha Y, Zou L, Kamburov A, Zhu C, Yang X, Lubonja R, Tran N, Nguyen C, Lawrence MS, Piccioni F, Bagul M, Doench JG, Chouinard CR, Wu X, Hogstrom L, Natoli T, Tamayo P, Horn H, Corsello SM, Lage K, Root DE, Subramanian A, Golub TR, Getz G, Boehm JS, Hahn WC. Cancer Discov. 2016 Jul;6(7):714-26. doi: 10.1158/2159-8290.CD-16-0160. Epub 2016 May 4. PubMed 27147599.
Backbone
  Vector backbone: pDONR223
  Backbone manufacturer: Invitrogen
  Backbone size w/o insert (bp): 2790
  Vector type: Gateway Entry vector
Growth in bacteria
  Bacterial resistance: Spectinomycin, 50 μg/mL
  Growth temperature: 37°C
  Growth strain: DH5alpha
  Copy number: High Copy
Gene/Insert
  Gene/Insert name: RASA1 (alt name: NM_002890.2)
  Species: H. sapiens (human)
  Mutation: WT
  Entrez Gene: RASA1 (a.k.a. CM-AVM, CMAVM, CMAVM1, GAP, PKWS, RASA, RASGAP, p120, p120GAP, p120RASGAP)
  Promoter: None
  Cloning method: Gateway Cloning
  Sequencing primers: 5′ M13pUC-fwd; 3′ M13-Rev
Terms and licenses: Academic/Nonprofit Terms; Industry Terms: Not Available to Industry
Depositor comments: Closed state: stop codon immediately follows insert
How to cite: pDONR223_RASA1_WT was a gift from Jesse Boehm & William Hahn & David Root (Addgene plasmid # 81778 ; http://n2t.net/addgene:81778 ; RRID:Addgene_81778)
