[The description below was written by a language model from this plasmid's Addgene catalogue record and pLannotate feature annotations shown in this document.]
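Description:
pDONR223_RASA1_WT is a Gateway entry clone built on the Invitrogen pDONR223 backbone and carrying the wild-type human RASA1 open reading frame (reference transcript NM_002890.2). It belongs to the Target Accelerator Plasmid Collection, a resource assembled for systematic functional testing of cancer-associated alleles, in which wild-type clones such as this one presumably serve as the reference for variant forms. The plasmid is maintained in E. coli at high copy from a ColE1/pUC-type origin. Selection is with spectinomycin through the aadA (SmR) aminoglycoside adenylyltransferase gene, which sits downstream of integron-derived sequence that includes a Pc promoter fragment and a remnant of a gentamicin resistance gene.

The sequenced record is 5,937 nt, and the RASA1 coding sequence occupies about 3.1 kb of it. RASA1 encodes p120 RasGAP, a negative regulator of Ras signalling that stimulates the GTPase activity of normal but not oncogenic Ras. The ORF is bracketed by two attL recombination sites in opposite orientations. The automated annotation labels both as attL3, so the exact attL variants are best treated as not resolved by this table. These sites allow LR Clonase-mediated transfer of the ORF into any compatible Gateway destination vector.

The entry clone has no promoter driving the insert, so expression depends on the destination vector chosen. The insert is in the "closed" configuration, with a stop codon immediately after the coding sequence, so it is compatible with native or N-terminally tagged expression but not with C-terminal fusions. The rrnB T1 and T2 terminators upstream of the cassette insulate it from read-through transcription. A T7 promoter lies just outside the downstream attL site, facing the insert on the reverse strand. The short lacI and lacZα fragments are backbone remnants.
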