Features (pLannotate 1.2.2; 12 found; start..end, strand, type, name):
    121..213     +  CDS            lacI (fragment): lac repressor; lacI; The lac repressor binds to the lac operator to inhibit transcription in E. coli. This inhibition can be relieved by adding lactose or isopropyl-β-D-thiogalactopyranoside (IPTG).
    268..295     -  terminator     rrnB T2 terminator: transcription terminator T2 from the E. coli rrnB gene
    427..470     +  terminator     rrnB T1 terminator: Escherichia coli rrnB; transcription terminator T1 from the E. coli rrnB gene
    517..553     -  CDS            lacZα (fragment): LacZα fragment of β-galactosidase; lacZ fragment
    570..665     +  protein_bind   attL3: mutant version of attL; recombination site for the Gateway® LR reaction LR Clonase™
    671..3811    +  CDS            RASA1: RASA1_HUMAN - Also known as GAP, RASA. Experimental evidence at protein level: Swiss-Prot protein existence level 1. Inhibitory regulator of the Ras-cyclic AMP pathway. Stimulates the GTPase of normal but not oncogenic Ras p21; this stimulation may be further increased in the presence of NCK1. From Homo sapiens (Human).
   3819..3914    -  protein_bind   attL3: mutant version of attL; recombination site for the Gateway® LR reaction LR Clonase™
   3933..3951    -  promoter       T7 promoter: promoter for bacteriophage T7 RNA polymerase
   4141..4164    +  promoter       Pc promoter (fragment): intI1 (promoter lies within the coding sequence); class 1 integron promoter
   4340..4396    +  CDS            GmR (fragment): gentamycin acetyltransferase; aacC1; confers resistance to gentamycin
   4403..5194    +  CDS            SmR: aminoglycoside adenylyltransferase (Murphy, 1985); aadA; confers resistance to spectinomycin and streptomycin
   5287..5875    +  rep_origin     ori: high-copy-number ColE1/pMB1/pBR322/pUC origin of replication
>Addgene plasmid #81778 | pDONR223_RASA1_WT | addgene full sequence | sequence record 168905 | Addgene NGS Result
CTTTCCTGCGTTATCCCCTGATTCTGTGGATAACCGTATTACCGCCTTTGAGTGAGCTGATACCGCTCGC
CGCAGCCGAACGACCGAGCGCAGCGAGTCAGTGAGCGAGGAAGCGGAAGAGCGCCCAATACGCAAACCGC
CTCTCCCCGCGCGTTGGCCGATTCATTAATGCAGCTGGCACGACAGGTTTCCCGACTGGAAAGCGGGCAG
TGAGCGCAACGCAATTAATACGCGTACCGCTAGCCAGGAAGAGTTTGTAGAAACGCAAAAAGGCCATCCG
TCAGGATGGCCTTCTGCTTAGTTTGATGCCTGGCAGTTTATGGCGGGCGTCCTGCCCGCCACCCTCCGGG
CCGTTGCTTCACAACGTTCAAATCCGCTCCCGGCGGATTTGTCCTACTCAGGAGAGCGTTCACCGACAAA
CAACAGATAAAACGAAAGGCCCAGTCTTCCGACTGAGCCTTTCGTTTTATTTGATGCCTGGCAGTTCCCT
ACTCTCGCGTTAACGCTAGCATGGATGTTTTCCCAGTCACGACGTTGTAAAACGACGGCCAGTCTTAAGC
TCGGGCCCCAAATAATGATTTTATTTTGACTGATAGTGACCTGTTCGTTGCAACAAATTGATGAGCAATG
CTTTTTTATAATGCCAACTTTGTACAAAAAAGTTGGCACCATGATGGCGGCCGAGGCCGGCAGTGAGGAG
GGCGGCCCGGTAACAGCCGGAGCTGGAGGAGGCGGCGCGGCAGCGGGCTCCAGTGCCTATCCCGCAGTGT
GTCGGGTGAAGATACCCGCGGCCCTGCCTGTGGCAGCCGCCCCCTATCCTGGGCTGGTGGAGACCGGAGT
GGCTGGAACTCTGGGTGGCGGAGCCGCTTTGGGGTCAGAGTTCCTAGGAGCCGGGTCTGTGGCAGGGGCA
CTGGGGGGAGCTGGACTGACAGGGGGAGGTACTGCTGCTGGCGTAGCTGGTGCTGCTGCTGGCGTGGCCG
GTGCTGCTGTTGCTGGACCTAGTGGAGACATGGCTCTCACCAAACTGCCCACTTCGTTGCTTGCTGAGAC
TCTCGGGCCAGGCGGCGGTTTTCCCCCTCTGCCCCCTCCCCCTTACCTGCCCCCTTTGGGGGCGGGCCTC
GGGACAGTGGACGAAGGTGACTCTCTGGATGGACCAGAATACGAGGAGGAAGAGGTGGCCATACCGTTGA
CCGCTCCTCCAACTAACCAGTGGTATCACGGAAAACTTGACAGAACGATAGCAGAAGAACGCCTCAGGCA
GGCAGGGAAGTCTGGCAGTTATCTTATAAGAGAGAGTGATCGGAGGCCAGGGTCCTTTGTACTTTCATTT
CTTAGCCAGATGAATGTTGTCAACCATTTTAGGATTATTGCTATGTGTGGAGATTACTACATTGGTGGAA
GACGTTTTTCTTCACTGTCAGACCTAATAGGTTATTACAGTCATGTTTCTTGTTTGCTTAAAGGAGAAAA
ATTACTTTACCCAGTTGCACCACCAGAGCCAGTAGAAGATAGAAGGCGTGTACGAGCTATTCTACCTTAC
ACAAAAGTACCAGACACTGATGAAATAAGTTTCTTAAAAGGAGATATGTTCATTGTTCATAATGAATTAG
AAGATGGATGGATGTGGGTTACAAATTTAAGAACAGATGAACAAGGCCTTATTGTTGAAGACCTAGTAGA
AGAGGTGGGCCGGGAAGAAGATCCACATGAAGGAAAAATATGGTTCCATGGGAAGATTTCCAAACAGGAA
GCTTATAATTTACTAATGACAGTTGGTCAAGTCTGCAGTTTTCTTGTGAGGCCCTCAGATAATACTCCTG
GCGATTATTCACTTTATTTCCGGACCAATGAAAATATTCAGCGATTTAAAATATGTCCAACGCCAAACAA
TCAGTTTATGATGGGAGGCCGGTATTATAACAGCATTGGGGACATCATAGATCACTATCGAAAAGAACAG
ATTGTTGAAGGATATTATCTTAAGGAACCTGTACCAATGCAGGATCAAGAACAAGTACTCAATGACACAG
TGGATGGCAAGGAAATCTATAATACCATCCGTCGTAAAACAAAGGATGCCTTTTATAAAAACATTGTTAA
GAAAGGTTATCTTCTGAAAAAGGGCAAAGGAAAACGTTGGAAAAATTTATATTTTATCTTAGAGGGTAGT
GATGCCCAACTTATTTATTTTGAAAGCGAAAAACGAGCTACCAAACCAAAAGGATTAATAGATCTCAGTG
TATGTTCTGTCTATGTCGTTCATGATAGTCTCTTTGGCAGGCCAAACTGTTTTCAGATAGTAGTTCAGCA
CTTTAGTGAAGAACATTACATCTTTTACTTTGCAGGAGAAACTCCAGAACAAGCAGAGGATTGGATGAAA
GGTCTGCAGGCATTTTGCAATTTACGGAAAAGTAGTCCAGGGACATCCAATAAACGCCTTCGTCAGGTCA
GCAGCCTTGTTTTACATATTGAAGAAGCCCATAAACTCCCAGTAAAACATTTTACTAATCCATATTGTAA
CATCTACCTGAATAGTGTCCAAGTAGCAAAAACTCATGCAAGGGAAGGGCAAAACCCAGTATGGTCAGAA
GAGTTTGTCTTTGATGATCTTCCTCCTGACATCAATAGATTTGAAATAACTCTTAGTAATAAAACAAAGA
AAAGCAAAGATCCTGATATCTTATTTATGCGCTGCCAGTTGAGCCGATTACAGAAAGGGCATGCCACAGA
TGAATGGTTTCTGCTCAGCTCCCATATACCATTAAAAGGTATTGAACCAGGGTCCCTGCGTGTTCGAGCA
CGATACTCTATGGAAAAAATCATGCCAGAAGAAGAGTACAGTGAATTTAAAGAGCTTATACTGCAAAAGG
AACTTCATGTAGTCTATGCTTTATCACATGTATGTGGACAAGACCGAACACTACTGGCCAGCATCCTACT
GAGGATTTTTCTTCACGAAAAGCTTGAATCGTTGTTGTTATGCACACTAAATGACAGAGAAATAAGCATG
GAAGATGAAGCCACTACCCTATTTCGAGCCACAACACTTGCAAGCACCTTGATGGAGCAGTATATGAAAG
CCACTGCTACACAGTTTGTTCATCATGCTTTGAAAGACTCTATTTTAAAGATAATGGAAAGCAAGCAGTC
TTGTGAGTTAAGTCCATCAAAGTTAGAAAAAAATGAAGATGTGAACACTAATTTAACACACCTATTGAAC
ATACTTTCAGAGCTTGTGGAGAAAATATTCATGGCTTCAGAAATACTTCCACCGACATTGAGATATATTT
ATGGGTGTTTACAGAAATCTGTTCAGCATAAGTGGCCTACAAATACCACCATGAGAACAAGAGTTGTTAG
TGGTTTTGTTTTTCTTCGACTCATCTGTCCTGCCATCCTGAATCCACGGATGTTCAATATCATCTCAGAT
TCTCCATCTCCTATTGCTGCAAGAACACTGATATTAGTGGCTAAATCTGTGCAGAACTTAGCAAATCTTG
TGGAATTTGGAGCTAAGGAGCCCTACATGGAAGGTGTCAATCCATTCATCAAAAGCAACAAACATCGTAT
GATCATGTTTTTAGATGAACTTGGGAATGTACCTGAACTTCCGGACACTACAGAGCATTCTAGAACGGAC
CTGTCCCGTGATTTAGCAGCATTGCATGAGATTTGCGTGGCTCATTCAGATGAACTTCGAACGCTCAGTA
ATGAGCGTGGTGCACAGCAGCACGTATTGAAAAAGCTTCTGGCTATAACAGAACTGCTTCAACAAAAACA
AAACCAGTATACAAAAACCAATGATGTCAGGTGATTGCCAACTTTCTTGTACAAAGTTGGCATTATAAGA
AAGCATTGCTTATCAATTTGTTGCAACGAACAGGTCACTATCAGTCAAAATAAAATCATTATTTGCCATC
CAGCTGATATCCCCTATAGTGAGTCGTATTACATGGTCATAGCTGTTTCCTGGCAGCTCTGGCCCGTGTC
TCAAAATCTCTGATGTTACATTGCACAAGATAAAAATATATCATCATGCCTCCTCTAGACCAGCCAGGAC
AGAAATGCCTCGACTTCGCTGCTACCCAAGGTTGCCGGGTGACGCACACCGTGGAAACGGATGAAGGCAC
GAACCCAGTGGACATAAGCCTGTTCGGTTCGTAAGCTGTAATGCAAGTAGCGTATGCGCTCACGCAACTG
GTCCAGAACCTTGACCGAACGCAGCGGTGGTAACGGCGCAGTGGCGGTTTTCATGGCTTGTTATGACTGT
TTTTTTGGGGTACAGTCTATGCCTCGGGCATCCAAGCAGCAAGCGCGTTACGCCGTGGGTCGATGTTTGA
TGTTATGGAGCAGCAACGATGTTACGCAGCAGGGCAGTCGCCCTAAAACAAAGTTAAACATTATGAGGGA
AGCGGTGATCGCCGAAGTATCGACTCAACTATCAGAGGTAGTTGGCGTCATCGAGCGCCATCTCGAACCG
ACGTTGCTGGCCGTACATTTGTACGGCTCCGCAGTGGATGGCGGCCTGAAGCCACACAGTGATATTGATT
TGCTGGTTACGGTGACCGTAAGGCTTGATGAAACAACGCGGCGAGCTTTGATCAACGACCTTTTGGAAAC
TTCGGCTTCCCCTGGAGAGAGCGAGATTCTCCGCGCTGTAGAAGTCACCATTGTTGTGCACGACGACATC
ATTCCGTGGCGTTATCCAGCTAAGCGCGAACTGCAATTTGGAGAATGGCAGCGCAATGACATTCTTGCAG
GTATCTTCGAGCCAGCCACGATCGACATTGATCTGGCTATCTTGCTGACAAAAGCAAGAGAACATAGCGT
TGCCTTGGTAGGTCCAGCGGCGGAGGAACTCTTTGATCCGGTTCCTGAACAGGATCTATTTGAGGCGCTA
AATGAAACCTTAACGCTATGGAACTCGCCGCCCGACTGGGCTGGCGATGAGCGAAATGTAGTGCTTACGT
TGTCCCGCATTTGGTACAGCGCAGTAACCGGCAAAATCGCGCCGAAGGATGTCGCTGCCGACTGGGCAAT
GGAGCGCCTGCCGGCCCAGTATCAGCCCGTCATACTTGAAGCTAGACAGGCTTATCTTGGACAAGAAGAA
GATCGCTTGGCCTCGCGCGCAGATCAGTTGGAAGAATTTGTCCACTACGTGAAAGGCGAGATCACCAAGG
TAGTCGGCAAATAACCCTCGAGCCACCCATGACCAAAATCCCTTAACGTGAGTTACGCGTCGTTCCACTG
AGCGTCAGACCCCGTAGAAAAGATCAAAGGATCTTCTTGAGATCCTTTTTTTCTGCGCGTAATCTGCTGC
TTGCAAACAAAAAAACCACCGCTACCAGCGGTGGTTTGTTTGCCGGATCAAGAGCTACCAACTCTTTTTC
CGAAGGTAACTGGCTTCAGCAGAGCGCAGATACCAAATACTGTTCTTCTAGTGTAGCCGTAGTTAGGCCA
CCACTTCAAGAACTCTGTAGCACCGCCTACATACCTCGCTCTGCTAATCCTGTTACCAGTGGCTGCTGCC
AGTGGCGATAAGTCGTGTCTTACCGGGTTGGACTCAAGACGATAGTTACCGGATAAGGCGCAGCGGTCGG
GCTGAACGGGGGGTTCGTGCACACAGCCCAGCTTGGAGCGAACGACCTACACCGAACTGAGATACCTACA
GCGTGAGCTATGAGAAAGCGCCACGCTTCCCGAAGGGAGAAAGGCGGACAGGTATCCGGTAAGCGGCAGG
GTCGGAACAGGAGAGCGCACGAGGGAGCTTCCAGGGGGAAACGCCTGGTATCTTTATAGTCCTGTCGGGT
TTCGCCACCTCTGACTTGAGCGTCGATTTTTGTGATGCTCGTCAGGGGGGCGGAGCCTATGGAAAAACGC
CAGCAACGCGGCCTTTTTACGGTTCCTGGCCTTTTGCTGGCCTTTTGCTCACATGTT
