>Addgene plasmid #81778 | pDONR223_RASA1_WT | depositor partial sequence | sequence record 155097 | Insert sequence
ATGATGGCGGCCGAGGCCGGCAGTGAGGAGGGCGGCCCGGTAACAGCCGGAGCTGGAGGAGGCGGCGCGG
CAGCGGGCTCCAGTGCCTATCCCGCAGTGTGTCGGGTGAAGATACCCGCGGCCCTGCCTGTGGCAGCCGC
CCCCTATCCTGGGCTGGTGGAGACCGGAGTGGCTGGAACTCTGGGTGGCGGAGCCGCTTTGGGGTCAGAG
TTCCTAGGAGCCGGGTCTGTGGCAGGGGCACTGGGGGGAGCTGGACTGACAGGGGGAGGTACTGCTGCTG
GCGTAGCTGGTGCTGCTGCTGGCGTGGCCGGTGCTGCTGTTGCTGGACCTAGTGGAGACATGGCTCTCAC
CAAACTGCCCACTTCGTTGCTTGCTGAGACTCTCGGGCCAGGCGGCGGTTTTCCCCCTCTGCCCCCTCCC
CCTTACCTGCCCCCTTTGGGGGCGGGCCTCGGGACAGTGGACGAAGGTGACTCTCTGGATGGACCAGAAT
ACGAGGAGGAAGAGGTGGCCATACCGTTGACCGCTCCTCCAACTAACCAGTGGTATCACGGAAAACTTGA
CAGAACGATAGCAGAAGAACGCCTCAGGCAGGCAGGGAAGTCTGGCAGTTATCTTATAAGAGAGAGTGAT
CGGAGGCCAGGGTCCTTTGTACTTTCATTTCTTAGCCAGATGAATGTTGTCAACCATTTTAGGATTATTG
CTATGTGTGGAGATTACTACATTGGTGGAAGACGTTTTTCTTCACTGTCAGACCTAATAGGTTATTACAG
TCATGTTTCTTGTTTGCTTAAAGGAGAAAAATTACTTTACCCAGTTGCACCACCAGAGCCAGTAGAAGAT
AGAAGGCGTGTACGAGCTATTCTACCTTACACAAAAGTACCAGACACTGATGAAATAAGTTTCTTAAAAG
GAGATATGTTCATTGTTCATAATGAATTAGAAGATGGATGGATGTGGGTTACAAATTTAAGAACAGATGA
ACAAGGCCTTATTGTTGAAGACCTAGTAGAAGAGGTGGGCCGGGAAGAAGATCCACATGAAGGAAAAATA
TGGTTCCATGGGAAGATTTCCAAACAGGAAGCTTATAATTTACTAATGACAGTTGGTCAAGTCTGCAGTT
TTCTTGTGAGGCCCTCAGATAATACTCCTGGCGATTATTCACTTTATTTCCGGACCAATGAAAATATTCA
GCGATTTAAAATATGTCCAACGCCAAACAATCAGTTTATGATGGGAGGCCGGTATTATAACAGCATTGGG
GACATCATAGATCACTATCGAAAAGAACAGATTGTTGAAGGATATTATCTTAAGGAACCTGTACCAATGC
AGGATCAAGAACAAGTACTCAATGACACAGTGGATGGCAAGGAAATCTATAATACCATCCGTCGTAAAAC
AAAGGATGCCTTTTATAAAAACATTGTTAAGAAAGGTTATCTTCTGAAAAAGGGCAAAGGAAAACGTTGG
AAAAATTTATATTTTATCTTAGAGGGTAGTGATGCCCAACTTATTTATTTTGAAAGCGAAAAACGAGCTA
CCAAACCAAAAGGATTAATAGATCTCAGTGTATGTTCTGTCTATGTCGTTCATGATAGTCTCTTTGGCAG
GCCAAACTGTTTTCAGATAGTAGTTCAGCACTTTAGTGAAGAACATTACATCTTTTACTTTGCAGGAGAA
ACTCCAGAACAAGCAGAGGATTGGATGAAAGGTCTGCAGGCATTTTGCAATTTACGGAAAAGTAGTCCAG
GGACATCCAATAAACGCCTTCGTCAGGTCAGCAGCCTTGTTTTACATATTGAAGAAGCCCATAAACTCCC
AGTAAAACATTTTACTAATCCATATTGTAACATCTACCTGAATAGTGTCCAAGTAGCAAAAACTCATGCA
AGGGAAGGGCAAAACCCAGTATGGTCAGAAGAGTTTGTCTTTGATGATCTTCCTCCTGACATCAATAGAT
TTGAAATAACTCTTAGTAATAAAACAAAGAAAAGCAAAGATCCTGATATCTTATTTATGCGCTGCCAGTT
GAGCCGATTACAGAAAGGGCATGCCACAGATGAATGGTTTCTGCTCAGCTCCCATATACCATTAAAAGGT
ATTGAACCAGGGTCCCTGCGTGTTCGAGCACGATACTCTATGGAAAAAATCATGCCAGAAGAAGAGTACA
GTGAATTTAAAGAGCTTATACTGCAAAAGGAACTTCATGTAGTCTATGCTTTATCACATGTATGTGGACA
AGACCGAACACTACTGGCCAGCATCCTACTGAGGATTTTTCTTCACGAAAAGCTTGAATCGTTGTTGTTA
TGCACACTAAATGACAGAGAAATAAGCATGGAAGATGAAGCCACTACCCTATTTCGAGCCACAACACTTG
CAAGCACCTTGATGGAGCAGTATATGAAAGCCACTGCTACACAGTTTGTTCATCATGCTTTGAAAGACTC
TATTTTAAAGATAATGGAAAGCAAGCAGTCTTGTGAGTTAAGTCCATCAAAGTTAGAAAAAAATGAAGAT
GTGAACACTAATTTAACACACCTATTGAACATACTTTCAGAGCTTGTGGAGAAAATATTCATGGCTTCAG
AAATACTTCCACCGACATTGAGATATATTTATGGGTGTTTACAGAAATCTGTTCAGCATAAGTGGCCTAC
AAATACCACCATGAGAACAAGAGTTGTTAGTGGTTTTGTTTTTCTTCGACTCATCTGTCCTGCCATCCTG
AATCCACGGATGTTCAATATCATCTCAGATTCTCCATCTCCTATTGCTGCAAGAACACTGATATTAGTGG
CTAAATCTGTGCAGAACTTAGCAAATCTTGTGGAATTTGGAGCTAAGGAGCCCTACATGGAAGGTGTCAA
TCCATTCATCAAAAGCAACAAACATCGTATGATCATGTTTTTAGATGAACTTGGGAATGTACCTGAACTT
CCGGACACTACAGAGCATTCTAGAACGGACCTGTCCCGTGATTTAGCAGCATTGCATGAGATTTGCGTGG
CTCATTCAGATGAACTTCGAACGCTCAGTAATGAGCGTGGTGCACAGCAGCACGTATTGAAAAAGCTTCT
GGCTATAACAGAACTGCTTCAACAAAAACAAAACCAGTATACAAAAACCAATGATGTCAGG
