>Addgene plasmid #81778 | pDONR223_RASA1_WT | addgene partial sequence | sequence record 160418 | M13-F20 5'-TGTAAAACGACGGCCAGT-3'
TTTTATTTTGACTGATAGTGACCTGTTCGTTGCAACAAATTGATGAGCAATGCTTTTTTATAATGCCAAC
TTTGTACAAAAAAGTTGGCACCATGATGGCGGCCGAGGCCGGCAGTGAGGAGGGCGGCCCGGTAACAGCC
GGAGCTGGAGGAGGCGGCGCGGCAGCGGGCTCCAGTGCCTATCCCGCAGTGTGTCGGGTGAAGATACCCG
CGGCCCTGCCTGTGGCAGCCGCCCCCTATCCTGGGCTGGTGGAGACCGGAGTGGCTGGAACTCTGGGTGG
CGGAGCCGCTTTGGGGTCAGAGTTCCTAGGAGCCGGGTCTGTGGCAGGGGCACTGGGGGGAGCTGGACTG
ACAGGGGGAGGTACTGCTGCTGGCGTAGCTGGTGCTGCTGCTGGCGTGGCCGGTGCTGCTGTTGCTGGAC
CTAGTGGAGACATGGCTCTCACCAAACTGCCCACTTCGTTGCTTGCTGAGACTCTCGGGCCAGGCGGCGG
TTTTCCCCCTCTGCCCCCTCCCCCTTACCTGCCCCCTTTGGGGGCGGGCCTCGGGACAGTGGACGAAGGT
GACTCTCTGGATGGACCAGAATACGAGGAGGAAGAGGTGGCCATACCGTTGACCGCTCCTCCAACTAACC
AGTGGTATCACGGAAAACTTGACAGAACGATAGCAGAAGAACGCCTCAGGCAGGCAGGGAAGTCTGGCAG
TTATCTTATAAGAGAGAGTGATCGGAGGCCAGGGTCCTTTGTACTTTCATTTCTTAGCCAGATGAATGTT
GTCAACCATTTTAGGATTATTGCTATGTGTGGAGATTACTACATTGGTGGAAGACGTTTTTCTTCACTGT
CAGACCTAATAGGTTATTACAGTCATGTTTCTTGTTTGCTTAAAGGAGAAAAATTACTTTACCCAGTTGC
ACCACCAGAGCCAGTAGAAGATAGAAGGCGTGTACGAGCTATTCTACCTTACACAAAAGTACCAGACACT
GATGAAATAAGTTTCTTAAA
